>Addgene plasmid #162639 | pcDNA4/TO-2xStrep-ORF68 K174A/R179A/K182A | addgene full sequence | sequence record 320627 | Addgene NGS Result
ACGGATCGGGAGATCTCCCGATCCCCTATGGTGCACTCTCAGTACAATCTGCTCTGATGCCGCATAGTTA
AGCCAGTATCTGCTCCCTGCTTGTGTGTTGGAGGTCGCTGAGTAGTGCGCGAGCAAAATTTAAGCTACAA
CAAGGCAAGGCTTGACCGACAATTGCATGAAGAATCTGCTTAGGGTTAGGCGTTTTGCGCTGCTTCGCGA
TGTACGGGCCAGATATACGCGTTGACATTGATTATTGACTAGTTATTAATAGTAATCAATTACGGGGTCA
TTAGTTCATAGCCCATATATGGAGTTCCGCGTTACATAACTTACGGTAAATGGCCCGCCTGGCTGACCGC
CCAACGACCCCCGCCCATTGACGTCAATAATGACGTATGTTCCCATAGTAACGCCAATAGGGACTTTCCA
TTGACGTCAATGGGTGGAGTATTTACGGTAAACTGCCCACTTGGCAGTACATCAAGTGTATCATATGCCA
AGTACGCCCCCTATTGACGTCAATGACGGTAAATGGCCCGCCTGGCATTATGCCCAGTACATGACCTTAT
GGGACTTTCCTACTTGGCAGTACATCTACGTATTAGTCATCGCTATTACCATGGTGATGCGGTTTTGGCA
GTACATCAATGGGCGTGGATAGCGGTTTGACTCACGGGGATTTCCAAGTCTCCACCCCATTGACGTCAAT
GGGAGTTTGTTTTGGCACCAAAATCAACGGGACTTTCCAAAATGTCGTAACAACTCCGCCCCATTGACGC
AAATGGGCGGTAGGCGTGTACGGTGGGAGGTCTATATAAGCAGAGCTCTCCCTATCAGTGATAGAGATCT
CCCTATCAGTGATAGAGATCGTCGACGAGCTCGTTTAGTGAACCGTCAGATCGCCTGGAGACGCCATCCA
CGCTGTTTTGACCTCCATAGAAGACACCGGGACCGATCCAGCCTCCGGACTCTAGCGTTTAAACTTAAGC
TTACCAATGTGGAGCCACCCCCAGTTCGAGAAGGGCGGCGGCAGCGGCGGCGGCAGCGGCGGCGGCAGCT
GGAGCCACCCCCAGTTCGAGAAGGGGGCGGCCATGTTTGTTCCCTGGCAACTCGGTACAATTACCCGTCA
CCGAGATGAGCTCCAAAAACTACTGGCAGCCTCCCTGCTCCCGGAGCACCCGGAGGAGAGCCTCGGTAAC
CCCATAATGACACAGATTCACCAGTCGCTCCAACCATCTTCCCCCTGCAGGGTCTGTCAGCTCCTATTTT
CTCTGGTCCGCGATTCGTCCACCCCCATGGGTTTCTTCGAGGACTATGCCTGCCTCTGCTTCTTCTGTCT
ATACGCCCCACACTGCTGGACCTCGACCATGGCGGCAGCGGCAGACCTGTGCGAGATCATGCATCTGCAC
TTTCCAGAAGAGGAGGCGACATACGGGCTATTCGGACCGGGTCGCCTTATGGGTATCGACTTGCAGCTGC
ACTTCTTTGTTCAAAAGTGCTTTAAGACCACCGCCGCCGAAAAAATACTGGGAATATCCAACCTGCAATT
TTTAAAATCAGAATTCATCCGGGGCATGCTCACAGGCACCATCACCTGCAACTTCTGCTTCGCCACGTCC
TGGCCCGCCACAGACGCCGAGGAGGCCACCGGCCCCACCCCATGCTGCCAGATTACAGACACCACCACCG
CACCCGCGAGCGGCATACCGGAACTAGCCCGGGCCACATTCTGCGGCGCAAGTCGCCCCACAAAGCCCAG
CCTACTTCCCGCGCTAATAGATATCTGGTCCACGAGCTCAGAGCTCCTTGACGAGCCGCGCCCTCGACTG
ATCGCAAGCGACATGAGTGAACTCAAATCCGTGGTCGCATCCCACGATCCGTTCTTCTCTCCCCCGCTTC
AGGCAGACACCTCCCAGGGTCCATGTCTAATGCACCCAACCCTGGGGCTACGATACAAAAACGGGACTGC
ATCCGTCTGCCTCCTCTGCGAGTGCCTTGCGGCACACCCAGAGGCACCCAAGGCGCTGCAGACCCTTCAG
TGCGAGGTAATGGGCCATATAGAAAACAACGTAAAGCTGGTAGACAGAATTGCCTTTGTGTTGGACAACC
CATTCGCCATGCCATATGTCTCAGATCCGCTACTTAGAGAGCTGATCCGGGGCTGTACCCCACAGGAAAT
TCACAAGCACCTGTTCTGCGACCCGCTGTGCGCCCTCAATGCTAAGGTGGTGTCAGAGGACGTACTATTC
CGCCTGCCCAGGGAGCAGGAGTATAAAAAGCTCAGGGCATCCGCGGCCGCCGGACAGCTCCTCGATGCCA
ACACCCTGTTCGACTGCGAGGTCGTGCAGACTTTGGTCTTTCTCTTTAAGGGTCTCCAAAACGCCAGGGT
GGGGAAAACCACCTCACTAGACATTATTCGGGAGCTAACCGCACAACTAAAAAGACACCGCCTAGACCTG
GCCCACCCCTCACAGACGTCACACTTGTACGCTTAATCGAGTCTAGAGGGCCCGTTTAAACCCGCTGATC
AGCCTCGACTGTGCCTTCTAGTTGCCAGCCATCTGTTGTTTGCCCCTCCCCCGTGCCTTCCTTGACCCTG
GAAGGTGCCACTCCCACTGTCCTTTCCTAATAAAATGAGGAAATTGCATCGCATTGTCTGAGTAGGTGTC
ATTCTATTCTGGGGGGTGGGGTGGGGCAGGACAGCAAGGGGGAGGATTGGGAAGACAATAGCAGGCATGC
TGGGGATGCGGTGGGCTCTATGGCTTCTGAGGCGGAAAGAACCAGCTGGGGCTCTAGGGGGTATCCCC
[124 nt withheld, positions 2799-2922]
C
[91 nt withheld, positions 2924-3014]
A
[49 nt withheld, positions 3016-3064]
CCTTTGACGTTGGAGTCCACGTTCTTT
[37 nt withheld, positions 3092-3128]
ACCCTATCTCGGTCTATTCTTTTGATTTATAAGGGATTTTGCCGATTTCGGCCTATTGGTTAAAAAATGA
GCTGATTTAACAAAAATTTAACGCGAATTAATTCTGTGGAATGTGTGTCAGTTAGGGTGTGGAAAGTCCC
CAGGCTCCCCAGCAGGCAGAAGTATGCAAAGCATGCATCTCAATTAGTCAGCAACCAGGTGTGGAAAGTC
CCCAGGCTCCCCAGCAGGCAGAAGTATGCAAAGCATGCATCTCAATTAGTCAGCAACCATAGTCCCGCCC
CTAACTCCGCCCATCCCGCCCCTAACTCCGCCCAGTTCCGCCCATTCTCCGCCCCATGGCTGACTAATTT
TTTTTATTTATGCAGAGGCCGAGGCCGCCTCTGCCTCTGAGCTATTCCAGAAGTAGTGAGGAGGCTTTTT
TGGAGGCCTAGGCTTTTGCAAAAAGCTCCCGGGAGCTTGTATATCCATTTTCGGATCTGATCAGCACGTG
TTGACAATTAATCATCGGCATAGTATATCGGCATAGTATAATACGACAAGGTGAGGAACTAAACCATGGC
CAAGTTGACCAGTGCCGTTCCGGTGCTCACCGCGCGCGACGTCGCCGGAGCGGTCGAGTTCTGGACCGAC
CGGCTCGGGTTCTCCCGGGACTTCGTGGAGGACGACTTCGCCGGTGTGGTCCGGGACGACGTGACCCTGT
TCATCAGCGCGGTCCAGGACCAGGTGGTGCCGGACAACACCCTGGCCTGGGTGTGGGTGCGCGGCCTGGA
CGAGCTGTACGCCGAGTGGTCGGAGGTCGTGTCCACGAACTTCCGGGACGCCTCCGGGCCGGCCATGACC
GAGATCGGCGAGCAGCCGTGGGGGCGGGAGTTCGCCCTGCGCGACCCGGCCGGCAACTGCGTGCACTTCG
TGGCCGAGGAGCAGGACTGACACGTGCTACGAGATTTCGATTCCACCGCCGCCTTCTATGAAAGGTTGGG
CTTCGGAATCGTTTTCCGGGACGCCGGCTGGATGATCCTCCAGCGCGGGGATCTCATGCTGGAGTTCTTC
GCCCACCCCAACTTGTTTATTGCAGCTTATAATGGTTACAAATAAAGCAATAGCATCACAAATTTCACAA
ATAAAGCATTTTTTTCACTGCATTCTAGTTGTGGTTTGTCCAAACTCATCAATGTATCTTATCATGTCTG
TATACCGTCGACCTCTAGCTAGAGCTTGGCGTAATCATGGTCATAGCTGTTTCCTGTGTGAAATTGTTAT
CCGCTCACAATTCCACACAACATACGAGCCGGAAGCATAAAGTGTAAAGCCTGGGGTGCCTAATGAGTGA
GCTAACTCACATTAATTGCGTTGCGCTCACTGCCCGCTTTCCAGTCGGGAAACCTGTCGTGCCAGCTGCA
TTAATGAATCGGCCAACGCGCGGGGAGAGGCGGTTTGCGTATTGGGCGCTCTTCCGCTTCCTCGCTCACT
GACTCGCTGCGCTCGGTCGTTCGGCTGCGGCGAGCGGTATCAGCTCACTCAAAGGCGGTAATACGGTTAT
CCACAGAATCAGGGGATAACGCAGGAAAGAACATGTGAGCAAAAGGCCAGCAAAAGGCCAGGAACCGTAA
AAAGGCCGCGTTGCTGGCGTTTTTCCATAGGCTCCGCCCCCCTGACGAGCATCACAAAAATCGACGCTCA
AGTCAGAGGTGGCGAAACCCGACAGGACTATAAAGATACCAGGCGTTTCCCCCTGGAAGCTCCCTCGTGC
GCTCTCCTGTTCCGACCCTGCCGCTTACCGGATACCTGTCCGCCTTTCTCCCTTCGGGAAGCGTGGCGCT
TTCTCATAGCTCACGCTGTAGGTATCTCAGTTCGGTGTAGGTCGTTCGCTCCAAGCTGGGCTGTGTGCAC
GAACCCCCCGTTCAGCCCGACCGCTGCGCCTTATCCGGTAACTATCGTCTTGAGTCCAACCCGGTAAGAC
ACGACTTATCGCCACTGGCAGCAGCCACTGGTAACAGGATTAGCAGAGCGAGGTATGTAGGCGGTGCTAC
AGAGTTCTTGAAGTGGTGGCCTAACTACGGCTACACTAGAAGAACAGTATTTGGTATCTGCGCTCTGCTG
AAGCCAGTTACCTTCGGAAAAAGAGTTGGTAGCTCTTGATCCGGCAAACAAACCACCGCTGGTAGCGGTG
GTTTTTTTGTTTGCAAGCAGCAGATTACGCGCAGAAAAAAAGGATCTCAAGAAGATCCTTTGATCTTTTC
TACGGGGTCTGACGCTCAGTGGAACGAAAACTCACGTTAAGGGATTTTGGTCATGAGATTATCAAAAAGG
ATCTTCACCTAGATCCTTTTAAATTAAAAATGAAGTTTTAAATCAATCTAAAGTATATATGAGTAAACTT
GGTCTGACAGTTACCAATGCTTAATCAGTGAGGCACCTATCTCAGCGATCTGTCTATTTCGTTCATCCAT
AGTTGCCTGACTCCCCGTCGTGTAGATAACTACGATACGGGAGGGCTTACCATCTGGCCCCAGTGCTGCA
ATGATACCGCGAGACCCACGCTCACCGGCTCCAGATTTATCAGCAATAAACCAGCCAGCCGGAAGGGCCG
AGCGCAGAAGTGGTCCTGCAACTTTATCCGCCTCCATCCAGTCTATTAATTGTTGCCGGGAAGCTAGAGT
AAGTAGTTCGCCAGTTAATAGTTTGCGCAACGTTGTTGCCATTGCTACAGGCATCGTGGTGTCACGCTCG
TCGTTTGGTATGGCTTCATTCAGCTCCGGTTCCCAACGATCAAGGCGAGTTACATGATCCCCCATGTTGT
GCAAAAAAGCGGTTAGCTCCTTCGGTCCTCCGATCGTTGTCAGAAGTAAGTTGGCCGCAGTGTTATCACT
CATGGTTATGGCAGCACTGCATAATTCTCTTACTGTCATGCCATCCGTAAGATGCTTTTCTGTGACTGGT
GAGTACTCAACCAAGTCATTCTGAGAATAGTGTATGCGGCGACCGAGTTGCTCTTGCCCGGCGTCAATAC
GGGATAATACCGCGCCACATAGCAGAACTTTAAAAGTGCTCATCATTGGAAAACGTTCTTCGGGGCGAAA
ACTCTCAAGGATCTTACCGCTGTTGAGATCCAGTTCGATGTAACCCACTCGTGCACCCAACTGATCTTCA
GCATCTTTTACTTTCACCAGCGTTTCTGGGTGAGCAAAAACAGGAAGGCAAAATGCCGCAAAAAAGGGAA
TAAGGGCGACACGGAAATGTTGAATACTCATACTCTTCCTTTTTCAATATTATTGAAGCATTTATCAGGG
TTATTGTCTCATGAGCGGATACATATTTGAATGTATTTAGAAAAATAAACAAATAGGGGTTCCGCGCACA
TTTCCCCGAAAAGTGCCACCTGACGTCG
Features (pLannotate 1.2.2; 23 found; start..end, strand, type, name):
     27..79      -  misc_feature   bom (fragment): basis of mobility region from pBR322
    234..613     +  enhancer       CMV enhancer: human cytomegalovirus immediate early enhancer
    614..817     +  promoter       CMV promoter: human cytomegalovirus (CMV) immediate early promoter
    819..838     +  promoter       PLtetO-1 promoter (fragment): modified phage lambda PL promoter with tet operator sites (Lutz and Bujard, 1997)
    840..859     +  promoter       PLtetO-1 promoter (fragment): modified phage lambda PL promoter with tet operator sites (Lutz and Bujard, 1997)
    867..900     +  promoter       TRE3GV promoter (fragment): 3rd-generation Tet-responsive promoter that can be activated by binding of Tet-On® 3G, optimized for retroviral and lentiviral vectors
    989..1012    +  CDS            Twin-Strep-tag (fragment): two Strep-Tag®II moieties connected by a linker for enhanced binding to Strep-Tactin®, an engineered form of streptavidin (Schmidt et al., 2013)
   1083..2483    +  CDS            ORF68: UL32_HHV8P - Protein inferred from homology: Swiss-Prot protein existence level 3. Plays a role in efficient localization of neo-synthesized capsids to nuclear replication compartments, thereby controlling cleavage and packaging of virus genomic DNA. From Human herpesvirus 8 type P (isolate GK18) (HHV-8) (Kaposi's sarcoma-associated herpesvirus).
   2529..2753    +  polyA_signal   bGH poly(A) signal: bovine growth hormone polyadenylation signal
   2757..2778    +  promoter       SV40 promoter (fragment): SV40 enhancer and early promoter
   2799..3227    +  rep_origin     f1 ori (sequence partly withheld): f1 bacteriophage origin of replication; arrow indicates direction of (+) strand synthesis
   3241..3570    +  promoter       SV40 promoter: SV40 enhancer and early promoter
   3618..3665    +  promoter       EM7 promoter: synthetic bacterial promoter&nbsp
   3684..4058    +  CDS            BleoR: antibiotic-binding protein; Sh ble from Streptoalloteichus hindustanus; confers resistance to bleomycin, phleomycin, and Zeocin™
   4068..4193    +  CDS            ble (fragment): BLE_KLEPN - Experimental evidence at protein level: Swiss-Prot protein existence level 1. Binding protein with a strong affinity to the bleomycin family of antibiotics. Binds to CL990; an antimitotic-antibiotic compound. From Klebsiella pneumoniae.
   4188..4309    +  polyA_signal   SV40 poly(A) signal: SV40 polyadenylation signal
   4382..4398    -  protein_bind   lac operator: The lac repressor binds to the lac operator to inhibit transcription in E. coli. This inhibition can be relieved by adding lactose or isopropyl-β-D-thiogalactopyranoside (IPTG). lac repressor encoded by lacI
   4406..4436    -  promoter       lac promoter: promoter for the E. coli lac operon
   4451..4472    -  protein_bind   CAP binding site: CAP binding activates transcription in the presence of cAMP. E. coli catabolite activator protein
   4485..4577    -  CDS            lacI (fragment): lac repressor; lacI; The lac repressor binds to the lac operator to inhibit transcription in E. coli. This inhibition can be relieved by adding lactose or isopropyl-β-D-thiogalactopyranoside (IPTG).
   4760..5348    -  rep_origin     ori: high-copy-number ColE1/pMB1/pBR322/pUC origin of replication
   5519..6379    -  CDS            AmpR: β-lactamase; bla; confers resistance to ampicillin, carbenicillin, and related antibiotics
   6380..6484    -  promoter       AmpR promoter: bla
