[The description below was written by a language model from this plasmid's Addgene catalogue record and pLannotate feature annotations shown in this document.]
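Description:
pcDNA4/TO-2xStrep-ORF68 K174A/R179A/K182A is a mammalian expression plasmid of about 6.5 kb built on the Invitrogen pcDNA4/TO backbone. It is propagated in E. coli from a high-copy ColE1/pUC-type origin under ampicillin selection (AmpR with its own bla promoter) and also carries an f1 phage origin. For selection in mammalian cells it contains a Zeocin resistance cassette in which the Sh ble gene (BleoR) sits behind both the SV40 early promoter and the bacterial EM7 promoter and is followed by the SV40 poly(A) signal, so the marker can function in either host.

The payload is ORF68 of Kaposi's sarcoma-associated herpesvirus (KSHV/HHV-8), a 1401 bp coding sequence annotated as a UL32 homologue involved in cleavage and packaging of viral genomic DNA. The copy here carries three alanine substitutions, at K174, R179 and K182, and is fused at its N-terminus to a 2xStrep-tag II, which allows detection and affinity capture on Strep-Tactin resins. Transcription is driven by the CMV immediate-early enhancer and promoter and terminated by the bovine growth hormone poly(A) signal. Short tet operator matches annotated immediately downstream of the CMV promoter correspond to the "TO" design of this backbone: expression is constitutive in ordinary cells but can be repressed and made tetracycline-inducible in cells that express the Tet repressor.

The construct is intended for expressing tagged mutant ORF68 in mammalian cells. It derives from work on a pentameric protein ring required for herpesviral genome packaging, but the record does not state what specific property the triple mutation was designed to test.
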