Addgene plasmid #162639: pcDNA4/TO-2xStrep-ORF68 K174A/R179A/K182A
Purpose: Expresses N-terminal 2x-Strep-tagged ORF68 K174A/R179A/K182A in mammalian cells
Depositing lab: Britt Glaunsinger. Depositing organization: University of California, Berkeley. Publication: A pentameric protein ring with novel architecture is required for herpesviral packaging. Didychuk AL, Gates SN, Gardner MR, Strong LM, Martin A, Glaunsinger BA. Elife. 2021 Feb 8;10. pii: 62261. doi: 10.7554/eLife.62261. PubMed 33554858.
Backbone
  Vector backbone: pcDNA4/TO
  Backbone manufacturer: Invitrogen
  Backbone size w/o insert (bp): 5111
  Total vector size (bp): 6512
  Vector type: Mammalian Expression
  Selectable markers: Zeocin
Growth in bacteria
  Bacterial resistance: Ampicillin, 100 μg/mL
  Growth temperature: 37°C
  Growth strain: DH5alpha
  Copy number: High Copy
Gene/Insert
  Gene/Insert name: ORF68
  Species: KSHV (HHV-8)
  Insert size (bp): 1401
  Mutation: Amino acids K174, R179, and K182 mutated to alanine
  Promoter: CMV
  Tag / fusion protein: N-terminal 2xStrep-Tag II (N terminal on backbone)
  Cloning method: Ligation Independent Cloning
  Sequencing primers: 5′ CGCAAATGGGCGGTAGGCGTG; 3′ ACAGTGGGAGTGGCACCTT
Terms and licenses: Academic/Nonprofit Terms; Industry Terms: Not Available to Industry
How to cite: pcDNA4/TO-2xStrep-ORF68 K174A/R179A/K182A was a gift from Britt Glaunsinger (Addgene plasmid # 162639 ; http://n2t.net/addgene:162639 ; RRID:Addgene_162639)
